Addgene plasmid #188812: Portal_Pisces
Purpose: Portal protein from phage Pisces
Depositing lab: Feng Zhang. Depositing organization: Broad Institute. Publication: Prokaryotic innate immunity through pattern recognition of conserved viral proteins. Gao LA, Wilkinson ME, Strecker J, Makarova KS, Macrae RK, Koonin EV, Zhang F. Science. 2022 Aug 12;377(6607):eabm4096. doi: 10.1126/science.abm4096. Epub 2022 Aug 12. PubMed 35951700.
Backbone
  Vector backbone: pBAD
  Backbone size w/o insert (bp): 3590
  Total vector size (bp): 5159
  Vector type: Bacterial Expression
Growth in bacteria
  Bacterial resistance: Ampicillin, 100 μg/mL
  Growth temperature: 37°C
  Growth strain: DH5alpha
  Copy number: High Copy
Gene/Insert
  Gene/Insert name: Portal
  Insert size (bp): 1569
  GenBank ID: QEG09587.1
  Cloning method: Gibson Cloning
  Sequencing primers: 5′ N/A
Terms and licenses: Academic/Nonprofit Terms; Industry Terms: Not Available to Industry
How to cite: Portal_Pisces was a gift from Feng Zhang (Addgene plasmid # 188812 ; http://n2t.net/addgene:188812 ; RRID:Addgene_188812)
