[The description below was written by a language model from this plasmid's Addgene catalogue record and pLannotate feature annotations shown in this document.]
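Description:
Portal_Pisces is a bacterial expression plasmid of 5,159 bp built on a pBAD backbone, carrying the portal protein gene from phage Pisces as a 1,569 bp insert introduced by Gibson cloning. It is propagated in E. coli from a high-copy ColE1/pMB1-type origin and selected with ampicillin through a β-lactamase gene driven by its own promoter. The annotation also picks up a pBR322 bom (basis of mobility) region, along with short fragments matching rop and the RSF origin. These fragments appear to be backbone remnants rather than functional elements.

Expression of the portal gene is controlled by the arabinose-inducible araBAD promoter, with the regulator araC encoded divergently on the opposite strand. AraC represses the promoter in the absence of L-arabinose and activates it when the sugar is present, giving tight, titratable control that suits proteins which may be toxic or trigger a cellular response. An rrnB T2 terminator lies downstream of the coding sequence. The automated annotation labels the open reading frame as a partial match to the bacteriophage T7 portal protein, which reflects homology between the Pisces protein and the T7 protein, not a T7 origin for the insert. Portal proteins assemble into a ring-shaped dodecamer at one capsid vertex and take part in head assembly, genome packaging, tail attachment and genome ejection. No epitope or purification tags are annotated.

The associated publication concerns prokaryotic innate immunity based on pattern recognition of conserved viral proteins. This suggests the plasmid is used to express a single phage portal protein in bacteria on induction, to test whether it is sensed by a defence system, although the record's stated purpose only identifies the protein.
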