Features (pLannotate 1.2.2; 10 found; start..end, strand, type, name):
      2..44      +  rep_origin     RSF ori (fragment): Plasmids containing the RSF 1030 origin of replication can be propagated in E. coli cells that contain additional plasmids with compatible origins.
     49..189     -  misc_feature   bom: basis of mobility region from pBR322
    291..331     -  CDS            rop (fragment): Rop protein, which maintains plasmids at low copy number; rop
    453..1331    -  CDS            araC: L-arabinose regulatory protein; araC
   1358..1642    +  promoter       araBAD promoter: araBAD; promoter of the L-arabinose operon of E. coli; the araC regulatory gene is transcribed in the opposite direction (Guzman et al., 1995)
   1676..3202    +  CDS            PORTL_BPT7 (fragment): Experimental evidence at protein level: Swiss-Prot protein existence level 1. Forms the portal vertex of the capsid. This portal plays critical roles in head assembly, genome packaging, neck/tail attachment, and genome ejection. The portal protein multimerizes as a single ring-shaped homododecamer arranged around a central channel. From Escherichia phage T7 (Bacteriophage T7).
   3265..3292    +  terminator     rrnB T2 terminator: transcription terminator T2 from the E. coli rrnB gene
   3311..3402    +  promoter       AmpR promoter: bla
   3403..4263    +  CDS            AmpR: β-lactamase; bla; confers resistance to ampicillin, carbenicillin, and related antibiotics
   4434..5022    +  rep_origin     ori: high-copy-number ColE1/pMB1/pBR322/pUC origin of replication
>Addgene plasmid #188812 | Portal_Pisces | addgene full sequence | sequence record 369855 | Addgene NGS Result
CCGAACGACCGAGCGCAGCGAGTCAGTGAGCGAGGAAGCGGAAGAGCGCCTGATGCGGTATTTTCTCCTT
ACGCATCTGTGCGGTATTTCACACCGCATATGGTGCACTCTCAGTACAATCTGCTCTGATGCCGCATAGT
TAAGCCAGTATACACTCCGCTATCGCTACGTGACTGGGTCATGGCTGCGCCCCGACACCCGCCAACACCC
GCTGACGCGCCCTGACGGGCTTGTCTGCTCCCGGCATCCGCTTACAGACAAGCTGTGACCGTCTCCGGGA
GCTGCATGTGTCAGAGGTTTTCACCGTCATCACCGAAACGCGCGAGGCAGCAGATCAATTCGCGCGCGAA
GGCGAAGCGGCATGCATAATGTGCCTGTCAAATGGACGAAGCAGGGATTCTGCAAACCCTATGCTACTCC
GTCAAGCCGTCAATTGTCTGATTCGTTACCAATTATGACAACTTGACGGCTACATCATTCACTTTTTCTT
CACAACCGGCACGGAACTCGCTCGGGCTGGCCCCGGTGCATTTTTTAAATACCCGCGAGAAATAGAGTTG
ATCGTCAAAACCAACATTGCGACCGACGGTGGCGATAGGCATCCGGGTGGTGCTCAAAAGCAGCTTCGCC
TGGCTGATACGTTGGTCCTCGCGCCAGCTTAAGACGCTAATCCCTAACTGCTGGCGGAAAAGATGTGACA
GACGCGACGGCGACAAGCAAACATGCTGTGCGACGCTGGCGATATCAAAATTGCTGTCTGCCAGGTGATC
GCTGATGTACTGACAAGCCTCGCGTACCCGATTATCCATCGGTGGATGGAGCGACTCGTTAATCGCTTCC
ATGCGCCGCAGTAACAATTGCTCAAGCAGATTTATCGCCAGCAGCTCCGAATAGCGCCCTTCCCCTTGCC
CGGCGTTAATGATTTGCCCAAACAGGTCGCTGAAATGCGGCTGGTGCGCTTCATCCGGGCGAAAGAACCC
CGTATTGGCAAATATTGACGGCCAGTTAAGCCATTCATGCCAGTAGGCGCGCGGACGAAAGTAAACCCAC
TGGTGATACCATTCGCGAGCCTCCGGATGACGACCGTAGTGATGAATCTCTCCTGGCGGGAACAGCAAAA
TATCACCCGGTCGGCAAACAAATTCTCGTCCCTGATTTTTCACCACCCCCTGACCGCGAATGGTGAGATT
GAGAATATAACCTTTCATTCCCAGCGGTCGGTCGATAAAAAAATCGAGATAACCGTTGGCCTCAATCGGC
GTTAAACCCGCCACCAGATGGGCATTAAACGAGTATCCCGGCAGCAGGGGATCATTTTGCGCTTCAGCCA
TACTTTTCATACTCCCGCCATTCAGAGAAGAAACCAATTGTCCATATTGCATCAGACATTGCCGTCACTG
CGTCTTTTACTGGCTCTTCTCGCTAACCAAACCGGTAACCCCGCTTATTAAAAGCATTCTGTAACAAAGC
GGGACCAAAGCCATGACAAAAACGCGTAACAAAAGTGTCTATAATCACGGCAGAAAAGTCCACATTGATT
ATTTGCACGGCGTCACACTTTGCTATGCCATAGCATTTTTATCCATAAGATTAGCGGATCCTACCTGACG
CTTTTTATCGCAACTCTCTACTGTTTCTCCATACCCGTTTTTTGGGCTAACAGGAGGAATTAACCATGGC
GGAGCGTCAAGGTTTTGCGGCGGAAGGTGCGAAGGCGGTTTATGACCGTCTGAAAAACGGCCGTCAACCG
TATGAAACCCGTGCGCAAAACTGCGCGGCGGTGACCATCCCGAGCCTGTTTCCGAAGGAGAGCGATAACA
GCAGCACCGAATATACCACCCCGTGGCAGGCGGTTGGTGCGCGTTGCCTGAACAACCTGGCGGCGAAGCT
GATGCTGGCGCTGTTCCCGCAAGCGCCGTGGATGCGTCTGACCGTTAGCGAGTATGAAGCGAAAACCCTG
AGCCAGGACACCGAAGCGGCGGCGCGTGTGGATGAGGGTCTGGCGATGGTGGAACGTGTTCTGATGGCGT
ACATGGAGACCAACAGCTTCCGTGTGCCGCTGTTTGAAGCGCTGAAACAGCTGATCGTTAGCGGCAACTG
CCTGCTGTATATCCCGCCGCCGGAGCAGGGTCAATACAGCCCGATGCGTATGTATCGTCTGGTTAGCTAC
GTGGTTCAACGTGACGCGTTCGGTAACGTGCTGCAGATCGTTACCCTGGACCGTATTGCGTTTAGCGCGC
TGCCGGAAGATGTGCAGAGCCAACTGAACGCGGACGATTACGAGCCGGACACCGAACTGGATGTTTACAC
CCACATCTATCGTGAGGGCGATGAATACCTGCGTTATGAGGAAGTGGAGGGTGTGGAAGTTAACGGCACC
GACGGTAGCTATCCGCTGGATGCGTGCCCGTACATTCCGGTGCGTATGGTTCGTCTGGACGGCGAGGATT
ACGGTCGTAGCTATGCGGAGGAATACCTGGGTGACCTGAACAGCCTGGAGACCATCACCGAAGCGATTAC
CAAGATGGCGAAAGTGGCGGCGAAGGTGGTTGGCCTGGTTAACCCGAACGGTATCACCCAACCGCGTCGT
CTGAACAAAGCGGCGACCGGCGAGTTTGTTGCGGGTCGTATCGAAGATATTAACTTCCTGCAGCTGACCA
AGGGCCAAGACTTTACCATCGCGAAAAGCGTGGCGGATGCGATTGAGCAACGTCTGGGTTGGGCGTTCCT
GCTGAACAGCGCGGTGCAGCGTAACGCGGAACGTGTTACCGCGGAGGAAATCCGTTATGTTGCGGGTGAA
CTGGAAGCGACCCTGGGTGGCGTGTACAGCGTTCAGAGCCAAGAGATGCAGCTGCCGCTGGTGCGTGTTC
TGCTGAACCAGCTGCAAAGCGCGGGCATGATTCCGGACCTGCCGAAAGAGGCGGTGGAACCGACCGTTAG
CACCGGTCTGGAGGCGCTGGGTCGTGGTCAAGATCTGGAAAAACTGACCCAGGCGGTGAACATGATGACC
GGTCTGCAGCCGCTGGCGCAAGACCCGGATATCAACCTGCCGACCCTGAAGCTGCGTCTGCTGAACGCGC
TGGGCATTGACACCGCGGGTCTGCTGCTGACCCAGGATGAGAAACTGCAACGTATGGCGGAACAGAGCAG
CCAGCAAGCGGTGGTTCAGGGTGCGGGTGCGGCGGGTGCGAACATGGGTGCGGCGGTTGGTCAGGGTGCG
GGTGAAGACATGGCGCAGGCGTAATGCCAGGCATCAAATTAAGCAGAAGGCCATCCTGACGGATGGCCTT
TTTGCGTTTCTACAAACTCTTTTGTTTATTTTTCTAAATACATTCAAATATGTATCCGCTCATGAGACAA
TAACCCTGATAAATGCTTCAATAATATTGAAAAAGGAAGAGTATGAGTATTCAACATTTCCGTGTCGCCC
TTATTCCCTTTTTTGCGGCATTTTGCCTTCCTGTTTTTGCTCACCCAGAAACGCTGGTGAAAGTAAAAGA
TGCTGAAGATCAGTTGGGTGCACGAGTGGGTTACATCGAACTGGATCTCAACAGCGGTAAGATCCTTGAG
AGTTTTCGCCCCGAAGAACGTTTTCCAATGATGAGCACTTTTAAAGTTCTGCTATGTGGCGCGGTATTAT
CCCGTGTTGACGCCGGGCAAGAGCAACTCGGTCGCCGCATACACTATTCTCAGAATGACTTGGTTGAGTA
CTCACCAGTCACAGAAAAGCATCTTACGGATGGCATGACAGTAAGAGAATTATGCAGTGCTGCCATAACC
ATGAGTGATAACACTGCGGCCAACTTACTTCTGACAACGATCGGAGGACCGAAGGAGCTAACCGCTTTTT
TGCACAACATGGGGGATCATGTAACTCGCCTTGATCGTTGGGAACCGGAGCTGAATGAAGCCATACCAAA
CGACGAGCGTGACACCACGATGCCTGTAGCAATGGCAACAACGTTGCGCAAACTATTAACTGGCGAACTA
CTTACTCTAGCTTCCCGGCAACAATTAATAGACTGGATGGAGGCGGATAAAGTTGCAGGACCACTTCTGC
GCTCGGCCCTTCCGGCTGGCTGGTTTATTGCTGATAAATCTGGAGCCGGTGAGCGTGGGTCTCGCGGTAT
CATTGCAGCACTGGGGCCAGATGGTAAGCCCTCCCGTATCGTAGTTATCTACACGACGGGGAGTCAGGCA
ACTATGGATGAACGAAATAGACAGATCGCTGAGATAGGTGCCTCACTGATTAAGCATTGGTAACTGTCAG
ACCAAGTTTACTCATATATACTTTAGATTGATTTAAAACTTCATTTTTAATTTAAAAGGATCTAGGTGAA
GATCCTTTTTGATAATCTCATGACCAAAATCCCTTAACGTGAGTTTTCGTTCCACTGAGCGTCAGACCCC
GTAGAAAAGATCAAAGGATCTTCTTGAGATCCTTTTTTTCTGCGCGTAATCTGCTGCTTGCAAACAAAAA
AACCACCGCTACCAGCGGTGGTTTGTTTGCCGGATCAAGAGCTACCAACTCTTTTTCCGAAGGTAACTGG
CTTCAGCAGAGCGCAGATACCAAATACTGTCCTTCTAGTGTAGCCGTAGTTAGGCCACCACTTCAAGAAC
TCTGTAGCACCGCCTACATACCTCGCTCTGCTAATCCTGTTACCAGTGGCTGCTGCCAGTGGCGATAAGT
CGTGTCTTACCGGGTTGGACTCAAGACGATAGTTACCGGATAAGGCGCAGCGGTCGGGCTGAACGGGGGG
TTCGTGCACACAGCCCAGCTTGGAGCGAACGACCTACACCGAACTGAGATACCTACAGCGTGAGCTATGA
GAAAGCGCCACGCTTCCCGAAGGGAGAAAGGCGGACAGGTATCCGGTAAGCGGCAGGGTCGGAACAGGAG
AGCGCACGAGGGAGCTTCCAGGGGGAAACGCCTGGTATCTTTATAGTCCTGTCGGGTTTCGCCACCTCTG
ACTTGAGCGTCGATTTTTGTGATGCTCGTCAGGGGGGCGGAGCCTATGGAAAAACGCCAGCAACGCGGCC
TTTTTACGGTTCCTGGCCTTTTGCTGGCCTTTTGCTCACATGTTCTTTCCTGCGTTATCCCCTGATTCTG
TGGATAACCGTATTACCGCCTTTGAGTGAGCTGATACCGCTCGCCGCAG
